>Addgene plasmid #40623 | FUGW-H1-Syndecan-1 shRNA (UTR) | depositor partial sequence | sequence record 52833 | Syndecan-1 shRNA (UTR)
CCACACCTGTCGTCCACTC
