>Addgene plasmid #40623 | FUGW-H1-Syndecan-1 shRNA (UTR) | addgene partial sequence | sequence record 54204 | H1 5'-tcgctatgtgttctgggaaa-3'
TTGGATTTGGGATCTTATAAGTTCTGTATGAGACCACTCTTTCCCCCACACCTGTCGTCCACTCTTCAAG
AGAGAGTGGACGACAGGTGTGGTTTTTTGTCTAGAGATCTAAGGGCGAATTCTTTCGGATCCTTTCTTAA
TTAACCAAACTGGATCTCTGCTGTCCCTGTAATAAACCCGAAAATTTTGAATTTTTGTAATTTGTTTTTG
TAATTCTTTAGTTTGTATGTCTGTTGCTATTATGTCTACTATTCTTTCCCCTGCACTGTACCCCCCAATC
CCCCCTTTTCTTTTAAAATTGTGGATGAATACTGCCATTTGTCTGCAGAATTGGCGCACGCAGTGCCGAT
CCGTTCACTAATCGAATGGATCTGTCTCTGTCTCTCTCTCCACCTTCTTCTTCTATTCCTTCGGGCCTGT
CGGGTCCCCTCGGGGTTGGGAGGTGGGTCTGAAACGATAATGGTGAATATCCCTGCCTAACTCTATTCAC
TATAGAAAGTACAGCAAAAACTATTCTTAAACCTACCAAGCCTCCTACTATCATTATGAATAATTTTATA
TACCACAGCCAATTTGTTATGTTAAACCAATTCCACAAACTTGCCCATTTATCTAATTCCAATAATTCTT
GTTCATTCTTTTCTTGCTGGTTTTGCGATTCTTCAATTAAGGAGTGTATTAAGCTTGTGTAATTGTTAAT
TTCTCTGTCCCACTCCATCCAGGTCGTGTGATTCCAAATCTGTTCCAGAGATTTATTACTCCAACTAGCA
TTCCAAGGCACAGCAGTGGTGCAAATGAGTTTTCCAGAGCAACCCCAAATCCCCAGGAGCTGTTGATCCT
TTAG
