[The description below was written by a language model from this plasmid's Addgene catalogue record.]
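Description:
FUGW-H1-Syndecan-1 shRNA (UTR) is a lentiviral RNAi plasmid built on the FUGW-H1 backbone, with a total size of about 10.2 kb, of which only some 40 bp is the insert. It is maintained in bacteria as a high-copy plasmid under ampicillin selection and is grown in a recombination-deficient strain, a common choice for lentiviral vectors because their repeated LTR sequences are prone to rearrangement. No feature table accompanies the record, so the origin of replication, LTRs, packaging signal and other backbone elements are not itemised. The backbone name implies an H1 RNA polymerase III promoter cassette for hairpin expression. FUGW-family vectors generally also carry a ubiquitin promoter-driven GFP reporter for marking transduced cells, but the record does not confirm this for this construct.

The payload is a short hairpin RNA directed against mouse syndecan-1 (Sdc1, also known as CD138), a cell-surface heparan sulfate proteoglycan. The hairpin was made by inserting annealed oligonucleotides into FUGW-H1. The "(UTR)" label indicates that the target site lies in an untranslated region of the Sdc1 transcript rather than in the coding sequence. Such a design typically allows rescue experiments with a cDNA lacking that UTR, although the record does not state that this was the intent. Once transcribed, the hairpin is processed by the cellular RNAi machinery into a small interfering RNA that reduces Sdc1 mRNA levels.

The associated publication concerns syndecan-1 as a niche factor regulating the maintenance and proliferation of neural progenitor cells during mammalian cortical development. This points to use of the construct for lentivirus-mediated, stable knockdown of Sdc1 in mouse neural progenitors.
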