Addgene plasmid #40623: FUGW-H1-Syndecan-1 shRNA (UTR)
Depositing lab: Sally Temple. Depositing organization: Regenerative Research Foundation. Publication: The Niche Factor Syndecan-1 Regulates the Maintenance and Proliferation of Neural Progenitor Cells during Mammalian Cortical Development. Wang Q, Yang L, Alexander C, Temple S. PLoS One. 2012;7(8):e42883. Epub 2012 Aug 24. 10.1371/journal.pone.0042883 PubMed 22936997.
Backbone
  Vector backbone: FUGW-H1
  Backbone size w/o insert (bp): 10130
  Total vector size (bp): 10170
  Vector type: Lentiviral, RNAi
Growth in bacteria
  Bacterial resistance: Ampicillin, 100 μg/mL
  Growth temperature: 37°C
  Growth strain: Stbl2
  Copy number: High Copy
Gene/Insert
  Gene/Insert name: Syndecan-1 shRNA(UTR)
  gRNA/shRNA sequence: CCACACCTGTCGTCCACTC
  Species: M. musculus (mouse)
  GenBank ID: NM_011519
  Entrez Gene: Sdc1 (a.k.a. CD138, Sstn, Synd, Synd1, syn-1)
Terms and licenses: Academic/Nonprofit Terms; Industry Terms: Not Available to Industry
Depositor comments: This shRNA plasmid was generated by inserting the hairpin oligonucleotides into the FUGW-H1 lentiviral construct.
How to cite: FUGW-H1-Syndecan-1 shRNA (UTR) was a gift from Sally Temple (Addgene plasmid # 40623 ; http://n2t.net/addgene:40623 ; RRID:Addgene_40623)
